Addgene plasmid #37175: UQ5828
Depositing lab: Gary Roberts. Depositing organization: University of Wisconsin, Madison.
Backbone
  Vector backbone: pUX3057
  Modifications to backbone: ~5-kb BamHI + XhoI fragment from pUX3010 cloned into BamHI + SalI-cut pEXT20.
Growth in bacteria
  Bacterial resistance: Ampicillin, 100 μg/mL
  Growth temperature: 37°C
  Growth strain: DH5alpha
  Copy number: High Copy
Gene/Insert
  Gene/Insert name: ~5-kb BamHI + XhoI fragment from pUX3010 cloned into BamHI + SalI-cut pEXT20
  Cloning method: Unknown
  Sequencing primers: 5′ NA; 3′ pRcoM1bs-R
Terms and licenses: Academic/Nonprofit Terms; Industry Terms: Not Available to Industry
Depositor comments: This strain contains Roberts lab plasmid pUX3057 which contains ~5-kb BamHI + XhoI fragment from pUX3010 cloned into BamHI + SalI-cut pEXT20. Useful for mutagenesis and excision of the “a-f” binding region. For strain usage details see attached pdf. Please note that Addgene has not tested this strain functionally.
How to cite: UQ5828 was a gift from Gary Roberts (Addgene plasmid # 37175)
