[The description below was written by a language model from this plasmid's Addgene catalogue record.]
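Description:
UQ5828 is a bacterial strain deposit rather than a bare plasmid: it is an E. coli DH5alpha stock carrying the plasmid pUX3057. According to the record, pUX3057 was built by taking a fragment of roughly 5 kb released from pUX3010 with BamHI and XhoI and ligating it into pEXT20 that had been cut with BamHI and SalI. Because XhoI and SalI leave compatible overhangs, that junction would normally be a hybrid site no longer cleavable by either enzyme, while the BamHI junction is preserved. The plasmid is maintained at high copy number under ampicillin selection. The record gives no feature table, so the origin of replication, any promoter in the pEXT20 backbone, and other vector elements are not documented here.

The genetic content of the ~5-kb fragment is not spelled out in the catalogue fields; no gene name, species or reporter is given. The depositor's comments indicate only that the construct is useful for mutagenesis and excision of the "a-f" binding region, which implies that the fragment carries a DNA segment with a series of protein-binding sites designated a through f. The name of the listed 3′ sequencing primer hints at an RcoM-related binding-site context, but the record does not state this explicitly. In practice the plasmid appears to serve as an intermediate cloning platform in which the binding region can be altered and then cut out for transfer into other constructs. Details of use are deferred to a depositor document that is not included in the record, and the repository notes that the strain has not been functionally tested.
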