>Addgene plasmid #37175 | UQ5828 | addgene partial sequence | sequence record 47868 | pRcoM1bs-R 5'-GAGAGGCGGTTTGCGTATT
AGTGAGACGGGCAACAGCTGATTGCCCTTCACCGCCTGGCCCTGAGAGAGTTGCAGCAAGCGGTCCACGC
TGGTTTGCCCCAGCAGGCGAAAATCCTGTTTGATGGTGGTTAACGGCGGGATATAACATGAGCTGTCTTC
GGTATCGTCGTATCCCACTACCGAGATATCCGCACCAACGCGCAGCCCGGACTCGGTAATGGCGCGCATT
GCGCCCAGCGCCATCTGATCGTTGGCAACCAGCATCGCAGTGGGAACGATGCCCTCATTCAGCATTTGCA
TGGTTTGTTGAAAACCGGACATGGCACTCCAGTCGCCTTCCCGTTCCGCTATCGGCTGAATTTGATTGCG
AGTGAGATATTTATGCCAGCCAGCCAGACGCAGACGCGCCGAGACAGAACTTAATGGGCCCGCTAACAGC
GCGATTTGCTGGTGACCCAATGCGACCAGATGCTCCACGCCCAGTCGCGTACCGTCTTCATGGGAGAAAA
TAATACTGTTGATGGGTGTCTGGTCAGAGACATCAAGAAATAACGCCGGAACATTAGTGCAGGCAGCTTC
CACAGCAATGGCATCCTGGTCATCCAGCGGATAGTTAATGATCAGCCCACTGACGCGTTGCGCGAGAAGA
TTGTGCACCGCCGCTTTACAGGCTTCGACGCCGCTTCGTTCTACCATCGACACCACCACGCTGGCACCCA
GTTGATCGGCGCGAGATTTAATCGCCGCGACAATTTGCGACGGCGCGTGCAGGGCCAGACTGGAGGTGGC
AACGCCAATCAGCAACGACTGTTTGCCCGCCAGTTGTTGTGCCACGCGGTTGGGAATGTAATTCAGCTCC
GCCATCGCCGCTTCCACTTTTTCCCGCGTTTTCGCAGAAACGTGGCTGGCCTGGTTCACCACGCGGGAAA
CGGTCTGATAAAGACA
