>Addgene plasmid #37175 | UQ5828 | addgene partial sequence | sequence record 51150 | M13pUC-rev 5'-AGCGGATAACAATTTCACACAGG-3'
CGGTACCCGGGGATCCCCTCATGGGGCTGTCCACGCTCTCAGGCGATTTTTATCTTGCAGTATCGCTATC
TACCGATTTTCGCGCAAATTTCCGGGTCGTTCACGCAGGTAAACCCGCCGTTCGGGAAACCGGCATGAAA
GGGCCCGTTGCGTCGCGCAATCGTGCTGTCCGCCGCGCGCGAGCGAACAGGCGCTGTCACGGCGGCACCA
GCCGGCCGGTTCGGGTTTCATGTACGTTTTCCGCTAGTTGGCGCGCGTGAACCCGCCGTTCGGGAAATTG
CGTTGAATTGCTGCATTGCATTGTGAAATCCTTGCTTAAAGGCCCGTGACGTTTCCGGCCGTGCGACTTT
GACGACAAAGGAGGCCAGTGTGATCCGTCGACCTGCAGGGGGGGCTAGAGAGGAAACAGCTATGACCATG
ATTACGCCAAGCTTTCCGGGGAATTCACTGGCCGTCGTTTTACAACGTCGTGACTGGGAAAACCCTGGCG
TTACCCAACTTAATCGCCTTGCAGCACATCCCCCTTTCGCCAGCTGGCGTAATAGCGAAGAGGCCCGCAC
CGATCGCCCTTCCCAACAGTTGCGCAGCCTGAATGGCGAATGGCGCTTTGCCTGGTTTCCGGCACCAGAA
GCGGTGCCGGAAAGCTGGCTGGAGTGCGATCTTCCTGAGGCCGATACTGTCGTCGTCCCCTCAAACTGGC
AGATGCACGGTTACGATGCGCCCATCTACACCAACGTGACCTATCCCATTACGGTCAATCCGCCGTTTGT
TCCCACGGAGAATCCGACGGGTTGTTACTCGCTCACATTTAATGTTGATGAAAGCTGGCTACAGGAAAGG
CCAGACGCGAATTATTTTTGATGGCGTTAACTCGGCGTT
